>Addgene plasmid #156711 | pD649-HAsp-CRTAM-Fc(DAPA)-AviTag-6xHis | depositor full sequence | sequence record 302531 | Full Sequence
TTTCAATATTATTGAAGCATTTATCAGGGTTATTGTCTCATGAGCGGATACATATTTGAATGTATTTAGA
AAAATAAACAAATAGGGGTCAGTGTTACAACCAATTAACCAATTCTGAACATTATCGCGAGCCCATTTAT
ACCTGAATATGGCTCATAACACCCCTTGCTCATGACCAAAATCCCTTAACGTGAGTTACGCGCGCGTCGT
TCCACTGAGCGTCAGACCCCGTAGAAAAGATCAAAGGATCTTCTTGAGATCCTTTTTTTCTGCGCGTAAT
CTGCTGCTTGCAAACAAAAAAACCACCGCTACCAGCGGTGGTTTGTTTGCCGGATCAAGAGCTACCAACT
CTTTTTCCGAAGGTAACTGGCTTCAGCAGAGCGCAGATACCAAATACTGTTCTTCTAGTGTAGCCGTAGT
TAGCCCACCACTTCAAGAACTCTGTAGCACCGCCTACATACCTCGCTCTGCTAATCCTGTTACCAGTGGC
TGCTGCCAGTGGCGATAAGTCGTGTCTTACCGGGTTGGACTCAAGACGATAGTTACCGGATAAGGCGCAG
CGGTCGGGCTGAACGGGGGGTTCGTGCACACAGCCCAGCTTGGAGCGAACGACCTACACCGAACTGAGAT
ACCTACAGCGTGAGCTATGAGAAAGCGCCACGCTTCCCGAAGGGAGAAAGGCGGACAGGTATCCGGTAAG
CGGCAGGGTCGGAACAGGAGAGCGCACGAGGGAGCTTCCAGGGGGAAACGCCTGGTATCTTTATAGTCCT
GTCGGGTTTCGCCACCTCTGACTTGAGCGTCGATTTTTGTGATGCTCGTCAGGGGGGCGGAGCCTATGGA
AAAACGCCAGCAACGCGGCCTTTTTACGGTTCCTGGCCTTTTGCTGGCCTTTTGCTCACATGTTCTTTCC
TGCGTTATCCCCTGATTCTGTGGATAACCGTATTACCGCCTTTGAGTGAGCTGATACCGCTCGCCGCAGC
CGAACGACCGAGCGCAGCGAGTCAGTGAGCGAGGAAGCGGAAGGCGAGAGTAGGGAACTGCCAGGCATCA
AACTAAGCAGAAGGCCCCTGACGGATGGCCTTTTTGCGTTTCTACAAACTCTTTCTGTGTTGTAAAACGA
CGGCCAGTCTTAAGCTCGGGCCCCCTGGGCGGTTCTGATAACGAGTAATCGTTAATCCGCAAATAACGTA
AAAACCCGCTTCGGCGGGTTTTTTTATGGGGGGAGTTTAGGGAAAGAGCATTTGTCAGAATATTTAAGGG
CGCCTGTCACTTTGCTTGATATATGAGAATTATTTAACCTTATAAATGAGAAAAAAGCAACGCACTTTAA
ATAAGATACGTTGCTTTTTCGATTGATGAACACCTATAATTAAACTATTCATCTATTATTTATGATTTTT
TGTATATACAATATTTCTAGTTTGTTAAAGAGAATTAAGAAAATAAATCTCGAAAATAATAAAGGGAAAA
TCAGTTTTTGATATCAAAATTATACATGTCAACGATAATACAAAATATAATACAAACTATAAGATGTTAT
CAGTATTTATTATCATTTAGAATAAATTTTGTGTCGCCCTTAATTGTGAGCGGATAACAATTACGAGCTT
CATGCACAGTGGCGTTGACTCAATATTGGCCATTAGCCATATTATTCATTGGTTATATAGCATAAATCAA
TATTGGCTATTGGCCATTGCATACGTTGTATCTATATCATAATATGTACATTTATATTGGCTCATGTCCA
ATATGACCGCCATGTTGGCATTGATTATTGACTAGTTATTAATAGTAATCAATTACGGGGTCATTAGTTC
ATAGCCCATATATGGAGTTCCGCGTTACATAACTTACGGTAAATGGCCCGCCTGGCTGACCGCCCAACGA
CCCCCGCCCATTGACGTCAATAATGACGTATGTTCCCATAGTAACGCCAATAGGGACTTTCCATTGACGT
CAATGGGTGGAGTATTTACGGTAAACTGCCCACTTGGCAGTACATCAAGTGTATCATATGCCAAGTACGC
CCCCTATTGACGTCAATGACGGTAAATGGCCCGCCTGGCATTATGCCCAGTACATGACCTTATGGGACTT
TCCTACTTGGCAGTACATCTACGTATTAGTCATCGCTATTACCATGGTGATGCGGTTTTGGCAGTACATC
AATGGGCGTGGATAGCGGTTTGACTCACGGGGATTTCCAAGTCTCCACCCCATTGACGTCAATGGGAGTT
TGTTTTGGCACCAAAATCAACGGGACTTTCCAAAATGTCGTAACAACTCCGCCCCATTGACGCAAATGGG
CGGTAGGCGTGTACGGTGGGAGGTCTATATAAGCAGAGCTCGTTTAGTGAACCGTCAGATCGCCTGGAGA
CGCCATCCACGCTGTTTTGACCTCCATAGAAGACACCGGGACCGATCCAGCCTCCGCGGCCGGGAACGGT
GCATTGGAACGCGGATTCCCCGTGCCAAGAGTGACGTAAGTACCGCCTATAGAGTCTATAGGCCCACCCC
CTTGGCTTCGTTAGAACGCGGCTACAATTAATACATAACCTTATGTATCATACACATACGATTTAGGTGA
CACTATAGAATAACATCCACTTTGCCTTTCTCTCCACAGGTGTCCACTCCCAGGTCCAACTGCACCTCGG
TTCTATCGAAAACGCGCCTGCTAGCGCCACCATGAAGACCATCATTGCCCTGAGCTACATCTTCTGCCTG
GTGTTCGCTGCGGCCGCCAGCCTGACAAATCACACCGAGACAATCACCGTGGAAGAGGGCCAGACACTGA
CCCTGAAATGCGTGACCAGCCTGCGGAAGAATAGCAGCCTGCAGTGGCTGACCCCTAGCGGCTTCACCAT
CTTTCTGAACGAGTACCCCGCTCTGAAGAACAGCAAGTACCAGCTGCTGCACCACAGCGCCAACCAGCTG
AGCATCACCGTGCCTAATGTGACCCTGCAGGACGAGGGCGTGTACAAGTGTCTGCACTACAGCGACAGCG
TGTCCACCAAAGAAGTGAAAGTCATCGTCCTGGCCACACCTTTCAAGCCCATCCTGGAAGCCAGCGTGAT
CAGAAAGCAGAACGGCGAGGAACACGTGGTGCTGATGTGCAGCACCATGAGAAGCAAGCCTCCACCTCAG
ATCACCTGGCTGCTGGGCAATTCTATGGAAGTGTCCGGCGGCACCCTGCACGAGTTTGAGACAGACGGCA
AGAAGTGCAACACCACCAGCACACTGATCATCCACACCTACGGCAAAAACAGCACCGTGGACTGCATCAT
CCGGCACAGAGGACTGCAGGGAAGAAAGCTGGTGGCCCCTTTCAGATTCGAGGACCTGGTCACCGATGAG
GAAACAGCCTCTGACGCCCTGGAACGGAATAGCCTGTCTAGTCAGGACCCTCAGCAGCCTACCAGCACAG
TGTCTGTGACCGAGGATAGCAGCACCAGCGAGATCGACAAAGAGGAAAAAGAGCAGACCACACAGGACCC
CGATCTGACCACAGAGGCCAATCCTCAGTATCTGGGCCTCGCCAGAAAGAAAAGCGGAGGCGCGCCGGGC
GGCGACAAGACCCACACCTGCCCCCCCTGCCCAGCTCCAGAACTGCTGGGAGGGCCTTCCGTGTTCCTGT
TCCCCCCCAAGCCCAAGGACACCCTGATGATCAGCAGGACCCCCGAGGTGACCTGCGTGGTGGTGGCCGT
GTCCCACGAGGACCCAGAGGTGAAGTTCAACTGGTACGTGGACGGCGTGGAGGTGCACAACGCCAAGACC
AAGCCCAGAGAGGAGCAGTACAACAGCACCTACAGGGTGGTGTCCGTGCTGACCGTGCTGCACCAGGACT
GGCTGAACGGCAAAGAATACAAGTGCAAAGTCTCCAACAAGGCCCTGGCTGCCCCAATCGAAAAGACAAT
CAGCAAGGCCAAGGGCCAGCCACGGGAGCCCCAGGTGTACACCCTGCCCCCCAGCCGGGAGGAGATGACC
AAGAACCAGGTGTCCCTGACCTGTCTGGTGAAGGGCTTCTACCCCAGCGATATCGCCGTGGAGTGGGAGA
GCAACGGCCAGCCCGAGAACAACTACAAGACCACCCCCCCAGTGCTGGACAGCGACGGCAGCTTCTTCCT
GTACAGCAAGCTGACCGTGGACAAGTCCAGGTGGCAGCAGGGCAACGTGTTCAGCTGCAGCGTGATGCAC
GAGGCCCTGCACAACCACTACACCCAGAAGTCCCTGAGCCTGAGCCCCGGCGGCAGCGGTCTTAATGATA
TTTTCGAGGCTCAGAAGATTGAGTGGCATGAACACCACCACCATCACCACTAAGGCCGGCCTGTAGTCAC
TGGCACAACGCGTTACCCGGTAAGCCAATCGGGTATACACGGTCGTCATACTGCAGACAGGGTTCTTCTA
CTTTGCAAGATAGTCTTGAGTAGTAAAATAAATAGATAGAGAAAATCAGCCTCGACTGTGCCTTCTAGTT
GCCAGCCATCTGTTGTTTGCCCCTCCCCCGTGCCTTCCTTGACCCTGGAAGGTGCCACTCCCACTGTCCT
TTCCTAATAAAATGAGGAAATTGCATCACAACACTCAACCCTATCTCGGTCTATTCTTTTGATTTATAAG
GGATTTTGCCGATTTCGGCCTATTGGTTAAAAAATGAGCTGATTTAACAAAAATTTAACGCGAATTAATT
CTGTGGAATGTGTGTCAGTTAGGGTGTGGAAAGTCCCCAGGCTCCCCAGCAGGCAGAAGTATGCAAAGCA
TGCATCTCAATTAGTCAGCAACCAGGTGTGGAAAGTCCCCAGGCTCCCCAGCAGGCAGAAGTATGCAAAG
CATGCATCTCAATTAGTCAGCAACCATAGTCCCGCCCCTAACTCCGCCCATCCCGCCCCTAACTCCGCCC
AGTTCCGCCCATTCTCCGCCCCATGGCTGACTAATTTTTTTTATTTATGCAGAGGCCGAGGCCGCCTCTG
CCTCTGAGCTATTCCAGAAGTAGTGAGGAGGCTTTTTTGGAGGCCTAGGCTTTTGCAAAAAGCTCCCGGG
AGCTTGTATATCCATTTTCGGATCTGATCAGCACGTGTTGACAATTAATCATCGGCATAGTATATCGGCA
TAGTATAATACGACAAGGTGAGGAACTAAACCATGACCGAGTACAAGCCCACGGTGCGCCTCGCCACCCG
CGACGACGTCCCCAGGGCCGTACGCACCCTCGCCGCCGCGTTCGCCGACTACCCCGCCACGCGCCACACC
GTCGATCCGGACCGCCACATCGAGCGGGTCACCGAGCTGCAAGAACTCTTCCTCACGCGCGTCGGGCTCG
ACATCGGCAAGGTGTGGGTCGCGGACGACGGCGCCGCGGTGGCGGTCTGGACCACGCCGGAGAGCGTCGA
AGCGGGGGCGGTGTTCGCCGAGATCGGCCCGCGCATGGCCGAGTTGAGCGGTTCCCGGCTGGCCGCGCAG
CAACAGATGGAAGGCCTCCTGGCGCCGCACCGGCCCAAGGAGCCCGCGTGGTTCCTGGCCACCGTCGGCG
TCTCGCCCGACCACCAGGGCAAGGGTCTGGGCAGCGCCGTCGTGCTCCCCGGAGTGGAGGCGGCCGAGCG
CGCCGGGGTGCCCGCCTTCCTGGAGACATCCGCGCCCCGCAACCTCCCCTTCTACGAGCGGCTCGGCTTC
ACCGTCACCGCCGACGTCGAGGTGCCCGAAGGACCGCGCACCTGGTGCATGACCCGCAAGCCCGGTGCCT
GACACGTGCTACGAGATTTCGATTCCACCGCCGCCTTCTATGAAAGGTTGGGCTTCGGAATCGTTTTCCG
GGACGCCGGCTGGATGATCCTCCAGCGCGGGGATCTCATGCTGGAGTTCTTCGCCCACCCCAACTTGTTT
ATTGCAGCTTATAATGGTTACAAATAAAGCAATAGCATCACAAATTTCACAAATAAAGCATTTTTTTCAC
TGCATTCTAGTTGTGGTTTGTCCAAACTCATCAATGTATCTTATCATGTCTGTATACCGTCGACCTCTAG
CTAGAGCTTGGCGTAATCATGGTCATTACCAATGCTTAATCAGTGAGGCACCTATCTCAGCGATCTGTCT
ATTTCGTTCATCCATAGTTGCCTGACTCCCCGTCGTGTAGATAACTACGATACGGGAGGGCTTACCATCT
GGCCCCAGCGCTGCGATGATACCGCGAGAACCACGCTCACCGGCTCCGGATTTATCAGCAATAAACCAGC
CAGCCGGAAGGGCCGAGCGCAGAAGTGGTCCTGCAACTTTATCCGCCTCCATCCAGTCTATTAATTGTTG
CCGGGAAGCTAGAGTAAGTAGTTCGCCAGTTAATAGTTTGCGCAACGTTGTTGCCATCGCTACAGGCATC
GTGGTGTCACGCTCGTCGTTTGGTATGGCTTCATTCAGCTCCGGTTCCCAACGATCAAGGCGAGTTACAT
GATCCCCCATGTTGTGCAAAAAAGCGGTTAGCTCCTTCGGTCCTCCGATCGTTGTCAGAAGTAAGTTGGC
CGCAGTGTTATCACTCATGGTTATGGCAGCACTGCATAATTCTCTTACTGTCATGCCATCCGTAAGATGC
TTTTCTGTGACTGGTGAGTACTCAACCAAGTCATTCTGAGAATAGTGTATGCGGCGACCGAGTTGCTCTT
GCCCGGCGTCAATACGGGATAATACCGCGCCACATAGCAGAACTTTAAAAGTGCTCATCATTGGAAAACG
TTCTTCGGGGCGAAAACTCTCAAGGATCTTACCGCTGTTGAGATCCAGTTCGATGTAACCCACTCGTGCA
CCCAACTGATCTTCAGCATCTTTTACTTTCACCAGCGTTTCTGGGTGAGCAAAAACAGGAAGGCAAAATG
CCGCAAAAAAGGGAATAAGGGCGACACGGAAATGTTGAATACTCATATTCTTCCTT
Features (pLannotate 1.2.2; 21 found; start..end, strand, type, name):
    119..143     -  CDS            KanR (fragment): aminoglycoside phosphotransferase; aph(3')-Ia; confers resistance to kanamycin
    254..842     +  rep_origin     ori: high-copy-number ColE1/pMB1/pBR322/pUC origin of replication
   1067..1084    +  terminator     rrnB T2 terminator (fragment): transcription terminator T2 from the E. coli rrnB gene
   1109..1128    -  CDS            lacZα (fragment): LacZα fragment of β-galactosidase; lacZ fragment
   1584..1600    +  protein_bind   lac operator: The lac repressor binds to the lac operator to inhibit transcription in E. coli. This inhibition can be relieved by adding lactose or isopropyl-β-D-thiogalactopyranoside (IPTG). lac repressor encoded by lacI
   1843..2146    +  enhancer       CMV enhancer: human cytomegalovirus immediate early enhancer
   2147..2350    +  promoter       CMV promoter: human cytomegalovirus (CMV) immediate early promoter
   2486..2529    +  intron         CMV intron (fragment): modified intron A from human cytomegalovirus
   2581..2599    +  promoter       SP6 promoter: promoter for bacteriophage SP6 RNA polymerase
   2603..2640    +  CDS            IgH signal sequence (fragment): signal sequence from the mouse immunoglobulin heavy chain variable region
   2746..3558    +  CDS            CRTAM (fragment): CRTAM_HUMAN - Experimental evidence at protein level: Swiss-Prot protein existence level 1. Mediates heterophilic cell-cell adhesion which regulates the activation, differentiation and tissue retention of various T-cell subsets (By similarity). Interaction with CADM1 promotes natural killer (NK) cell cytotoxicity and IFNG/interferon-gamma secretion by CD8+ T- cells in vitro as well as NK cell-mediated rejection of tumors expressing CADM1 in vivo (PubMed:15811952). Regulates CD8+ T-cell proliferation in response to T-cell receptor (TCR) activation (By similarity). Appears to be dispensable for
   3574..4251    +  CDS            IGHG1 (fragment): IGHG1_HUMAN - Experimental evidence at protein level: Swiss-Prot protein existence level 1. Constant region of immunoglobulin heavy chains. Immunoglobulins, also known as antibodies, are membrane-bound or secreted glycoproteins produced by B lymphocytes. In the recognition phase of humoral immunity, the membrane-bound immunoglobulins serve as receptors which, upon binding of a specific antigen, trigger the clonal expansion and differentiation of B lymphocytes into immunoglobulins- secreting plasma cells. Secreted immunoglobulins mediate the effector phase of humoral immunity, which results in
   4466..4577    +  polyA_signal   bGH poly(A) signal: bovine growth hormone polyadenylation signal
   4578..4686    +  rep_origin     f1 ori (fragment): f1 bacteriophage origin of replication; arrow indicates direction of (+) strand synthesis
   4700..5029    +  promoter       SV40 promoter: SV40 enhancer and early promoter
   5077..5124    +  promoter       EM7 promoter: synthetic bacterial promoter&nbsp
   5143..5742    +  CDS            PuroR (fragment): puromycin N-acetyltransferase; pac from Streptomyces; confers resistance to puromycin
   5752..5877    +  CDS            ble (fragment): BLE_KLEPN - Experimental evidence at protein level: Swiss-Prot protein existence level 1. Binding protein with a strong affinity to the bleomycin family of antibiotics. Binds to CL990; an antimitotic-antibiotic compound. From Klebsiella pneumoniae.
   5872..5993    +  polyA_signal   SV40 poly(A) signal: SV40 polyadenylation signal
   6046..6906    -  CDS            AmpR: β-lactamase; bla; confers resistance to ampicillin, carbenicillin, and related antibiotics
   6909..89      -  promoter       AmpR promoter (fragment) (across the origin): bla
