[The description below was written by a language model from this plasmid's Addgene catalogue record and pLannotate feature annotations shown in this document.]
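Description:
pD649-HAsp-CRTAM-Fc(DAPA)-AviTag-6xHis is a mammalian expression plasmid of about 6.9 kb built on the pD649 backbone, designed to produce the extracellular domain of human CRTAM (CD355) as a secreted Fc fusion protein. It is maintained in E. coli through a high-copy ColE1/pUC-type origin and selected with ampicillin via a full-length β-lactamase gene. The feature table also shows an SV40 early promoter/EM7 promoter unit driving a puromycin N-acetyltransferase coding region followed by an SV40 poly(A) signal, which would allow puromycin selection in mammalian cells. Short fragments annotated as KanR, lacZα, ble and f1 ori appear to be backbone remnants rather than functional elements.

The expression cassette is driven by the CMV immediate-early enhancer and promoter, followed by a portion of CMV intron A and an SP6 promoter that can serve for in vitro transcription or as a sequencing primer site. The plasmid name indicates an HA-type signal peptide, whereas the automated annotation flags a short match to an immunoglobulin heavy chain signal sequence at that position. Either way, an N-terminal secretion leader directs the product into the medium. The roughly 810 bp CRTAM ectodomain, cloned between retained NotI and AscI sites, is fused in frame to a human IgG1 Fc carrying the D265A and P329A (DAPA) substitutions, which are generally used to reduce Fc effector interactions. The Fc is followed by an AviTag for site-specific enzymatic biotinylation and a 6xHis tag for metal-affinity purification, and the transcript ends at a bGH poly(A) signal. The construct belongs to a collection made for mapping human immunoglobulin-superfamily cell-surface protein interactions. The depositor notes that some plasmids in the set may carry an IS4-like transposase insertion upstream of the CMV promoter; none is annotated here.
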