Addgene plasmid #156711: pD649-HAsp-CRTAM-Fc(DAPA)-AviTag-6xHis
Purpose: Mammalian expression of cell-surface protein extracellular domain fused to Fc(DAPA)-Avi-6xHis. Protein is secreted from cells.
Depositing lab: Chris Garcia. Depositing organization: Stanford University. Publication: A Human IgSF Cell-Surface Interactome Reveals a Complex Network of Protein-Protein Interactions. Wojtowicz WM, Vielmetter J, Fernandes RA, Siepe DH, Eastman CL, Chisholm GB, Cox S, Klock H, Anderson PW, Rue SM, Miller JJ, Glaser SM, Bragstad ML, Vance J, Lam AW, Lesley SA, Zinn K, Garcia KC. Cell. 2020 Aug 20;182(4):1027-1043.e17. doi: 10.1016/j.cell.2020.07.025. PubMed 32822567.
Backbone
  Vector backbone: pD649
  Backbone size w/o insert (bp): 6106
  Vector type: Mammalian Expression
Growth in bacteria
  Bacterial resistance: Ampicillin, 100 μg/mL
  Growth temperature: 37°C
  Growth strain: DH5alpha
  Copy number: High Copy
Gene/Insert
  Gene/Insert name: CRTAM
  Species: H. sapiens (human)
  Insert size (bp): 810
  Mutation: Fc region of human IgG contains D265A and P329A mutations (DAPA)
  Entrez Gene: CRTAM (a.k.a. CD355)
  Promoter: CMV/SP6
  Tag / fusion protein: Fc(DAPA)-AviTag-6xHis (C terminal on backbone)
  Cloning method: Restriction Enzyme; 5′ cloning site GCGGCCGC (not destroyed); 3′ cloning site GGCGCGCC (not destroyed)
  Sequencing primers: 5′ ATTTAGGTGACACTATAG; 3′ CACGTACCAGTTGAACTTCACC
Resource information
  A portion of this plasmid was derived from a plasmid made by: synthesis by ThermoFisher
Terms and licenses: Academic/Nonprofit Terms; Industry Terms: Not Available to Industry
Depositor comments: Some plasmids in this collection may have an IS4-like element ISVsa5 family transposase upstream of the CMV promoter.
How to cite: pD649-HAsp-CRTAM-Fc(DAPA)-AviTag-6xHis was a gift from Chris Garcia (Addgene plasmid # 156711 ; http://n2t.net/addgene:156711 ; RRID:Addgene_156711)
