>Addgene plasmid #156711 | pD649-HAsp-CRTAM-Fc(DAPA)-AviTag-6xHis | depositor partial sequence | sequence record 302532 | insert (extracellular domain)
AGCCTGACAAATCACACCGAGACAATCACCGTGGAAGAGGGCCAGACACTGACCCTGAAATGCGTGACCA
GCCTGCGGAAGAATAGCAGCCTGCAGTGGCTGACCCCTAGCGGCTTCACCATCTTTCTGAACGAGTACCC
CGCTCTGAAGAACAGCAAGTACCAGCTGCTGCACCACAGCGCCAACCAGCTGAGCATCACCGTGCCTAAT
GTGACCCTGCAGGACGAGGGCGTGTACAAGTGTCTGCACTACAGCGACAGCGTGTCCACCAAAGAAGTGA
AAGTCATCGTCCTGGCCACACCTTTCAAGCCCATCCTGGAAGCCAGCGTGATCAGAAAGCAGAACGGCGA
GGAACACGTGGTGCTGATGTGCAGCACCATGAGAAGCAAGCCTCCACCTCAGATCACCTGGCTGCTGGGC
AATTCTATGGAAGTGTCCGGCGGCACCCTGCACGAGTTTGAGACAGACGGCAAGAAGTGCAACACCACCA
GCACACTGATCATCCACACCTACGGCAAAAACAGCACCGTGGACTGCATCATCCGGCACAGAGGACTGCA
GGGAAGAAAGCTGGTGGCCCCTTTCAGATTCGAGGACCTGGTCACCGATGAGGAAACAGCCTCTGACGCC
CTGGAACGGAATAGCCTGTCTAGTCAGGACCCTCAGCAGCCTACCAGCACAGTGTCTGTGACCGAGGATA
GCAGCACCAGCGAGATCGACAAAGAGGAAAAAGAGCAGACCACACAGGACCCCGATCTGACCACAGAGGC
CAATCCTCAGTATCTGGGCCTCGCCAGAAAGAAAAGCGGA
